>Addgene plasmid #51962 | Yellow Cameleon-Nano15/pBig | depositor partial sequence | sequence record 80000 | insert
ATGGTTAGTAAAGGAGAAGAACTTTTCACTGGAGTTGTCCCAATTCTTGTTGAATTAGATGGTGATGTTA
ATGGGCACAGATTTTCTGTCAGTGGAGAGGGTGAAGGTGATGCAACATACGGAAAACTTACCCTTAAATT
TATTTGCACTACTGGAAAACTACCTGTTCCATGGCCAACACTTGTCACTACTTTAACATGGGGTGTTCAA
TGCTTTTCAAGATACCCAGATCATATGAAACAGCATGACTTTTTCAAGAGTGCCATGCCCGAAGGTTATG
TACAGGAAAGAACTATATTTTTCAAAGATGACGGGAACTACAAGACACGTGCTGAAGTCAAGTTTGAAGG
TGATACCCTTGTTAATAGAATCGAGTTAAAAGGTATTGATTTTAAAGAAGATGGAAACATTCTTGGACAC
AAATTGGAATACAACTATATTTCACACAATGTATACATCACAGCAGACAAACAAAAGAATGGAATCAAAG
CAAACTTCAAAATTAGACACAACATTGAAGATGGAAGCGTTCAACTAGCAGACCATTATCAACAAAATAC
TCCAATTGGCGATGGCCCTGTCCTTTTACCAGACAACCATTACCTGTCCACACAATCTGCCCTTTCGAAA
GATCCCAACGAAAAGAGAGACCACATGGTCCTTCTTGAGTTTGTAACAGCTGCTCGCATGCATGACCAAC
TGACAGAAGAGCAGATTGCAGAGTTCAAAGAAGCCTTCTCATTATTCGACAAGGATGGGGACGGCACCAT
CACCACAAAGGAACTTGGCACCGTTATGAGGTCGCTTGGACAAAACCCAACGGAAGCAGAATTGCAGGAT
ATGATCAATGAAGTCGATGCTGATGGCAATGGAACGATTTACTTTCCTGAATTTCTTACTATGATGGCTA
GAAAAATGAAGGACACAGACAGCGAAGAGGAAATCCGAGAAGCATTCCGTGTTTTTGACAAGGATGGGAA
CGGCTACATCAGCGCTGCTGAATTACGTCACGTCATGACAAACCTCGGGGAGAAGTTAACAGATGAAGAA
GTTGATGAAATGATAAGGGAAGCAGATATCGATGGTGATGGCCAAGTAAACTATGAAGAGTTTGTACAAA
TGATGACAGCAAAGGGGGGAGGTGGCTCCAAGAGGCGCTGGAAGAAAAACTTCATTGCCGTCAGCGCTGC
CAACCGGTTCAAGAAGATCTCCAGCTCCGGGGCACTGGAGCTGATGGATGGAGGTGTTCAACTAGCAGAC
CATTATCAACAAAATACTCCAATTGGCGATGGCCCTGTCCTTTTACCAGACAACCATTACCTGTCCTATC
AATCTGCCCTTTCGAAAGATCCCAACGAAAAGAGAGACCACATGGTCCTTCTTGAGTTTGTAACAGCTGC
TGGGATTACACATGGCATGGATGAACTATACAAAGGTGGCAGCGGTGGCATGGTTAGTAAAGGAGAAGAA
CTTTTCACTGGAGTTGTCCCAATTCTTGTTGAATTAGATGGTGATGTTAATGGGCACAAATTTTCTGTCA
GTGGAGAGGGTGAAGGTGATGCAACATACGGAAAACTTACCCTTAAATTAATTTGCACTACTGGAAAACT
ACCTGTTCCATGGCCAACACTTGTCACTACTTTAGGTTATGGTCTTCAATGCTTTGCGAGATACCCAGAT
CATATGAAACAGCATGACTTTTTCAAGAGTGCCATGCCCGAAGGTTATGTACAGGAAAGAACTATATTTT
TCAAAGATGACGGGAACTACAAGACACGTGCTGAAGTCAAGTTTGAAGGTGATACCCTTGTTAATAGAAT
CGAGTTAAAAGGTATTGATTTTAAAGAAGATGGAAACATTCTTGGACACAAATTGGAATACAACTATAAC
TCACACAATGTATACATCACAGCAGACAAACAAAAGAATGGAATCAAAGCAAACTTCAAAATTAGACACA
ACATTGAATAA
