>Addgene plasmid #51962 | Yellow Cameleon-Nano15/pBig | addgene partial sequence | sequence record 81782 | nagacam-F 5'-acaaacctcggggagaagtt-3'
GCAGATATCGATGGTGATGGCCAAGTAAACTATGAAGAGTTTGTACAAATGATGACAGCAAAGGGGGGAG
GTGGCTCCAAGAGGCGCTGGAAGAAAAACTTCATTGCCGTCAGCGCTGCCAACCGGTTCAAGAAGATCTC
CAGCTCCGGGGCACTGGAGCTGATGGATGGAGGTGTTCAACTAGCAGACCATTATCAACAAAATACTCCA
ATTGGCGATGGCCCTGTCCTTTTACCAGACAACCATTACCTGTCCTATCAATCTGCCCTTTCGAAAGATC
CCAACGAAAAGAGAGACCACATGGTCCTTCTTGAGTTTGTAACAGCTGCTGGGATTACACATGGCATGGA
TGAACTATACAAAGGTGGCAGCGGTGGCATGGTTAGTAAAGGAGAAGAACTTTTCACTGGAGTTGTCCCA
ATTCTTGTTGAATTAGATGGTGATGTTAATGGGCACAAATTTTCTGTCAGTGGAGAGGGTGAAGGTGATG
CAACATACGGAAAACTTACCCTTAAATTAATTTGCACTACTGGAAAACTACCTGTTCCATGGCCAACACT
TGTCACTACTTTAGGTTATGGTCTTCAATGCTTTGCGAGATACCCAGATCATATGAAACAGCATGACTTT
TTCAAGAGTGCCATGCCCGAAGGTTATGTACAGGAAAGAACTATATTTTTCAAAGATGACGGGAACTACA
AGACACGTGCTGAAGTCAAGTTTGAAGGTGATACCCTTGTTAATAGAATCGAGTTAAAAGGTATTGATTT
TAAAGAAGATGGAAACATTCTTGGACACAAATTGGAATACAACTATAACTCACACAATGTATACATCACA
GCAGACAAACAAAAGAATGGAATCAAAGCAAACTTCAAAA
