>Addgene plasmid #51962 | Yellow Cameleon-Nano15/pBig | addgene partial sequence | sequence record 81783 | M13pUC-rev 5'-AGCGGATAACAATTTCACACAGG-3'
ATTAACCCTCACTAAAGGGAACAAAAGCTGGTACCGGGCCCCCCCTCGACGCTCTCCCTTATGCGACTCC
TGCATTAGGAAGCAGCCCAGTAGTAGGTTGAGGCCGTTGAGCACCGCCGCCGCAAGGAATGGTGCATGCC
TCTCCAATGGTGTATACCTTTCGGTATGGATCAAATATCCAAGATTTTCCAACTAGTGACCGGTCAACCT
CGTTGGATGTTGTGTCCATGTGTACAGTGATCTTACTGGAGCTATCTTCGTGGTCGAATTGTATTTTCTT
TCCATTGAAATAACAACTCTTGTTATAATAAGAGTCTACGGCATATACTGTACTCACATCCACATGCGTG
TCAACCGGGATTGCACACCTTCTTGTAAAAACGCAAATGGTATCCAGACGTAAACATTTGAGTTTAATTC
CCGAAAATGGACTTTCGCACATACTCTCACCAGGATAGTACACACACTTATTGGACGATTTAGACAACTC
ACCTTCGCAATCTGGGCTATTCGGGTCCATTCCTTGGCATACACCAGTCCCGCACTTGGTGTGACTCCCT
TTATGACATGCTGATTTAACGGACATATGACCATTCCAGCTACTAGTTGTATAGTCGTACCTGCTCCTTG
TTTTAAATTTTAAATCTTCGATTTTAAATATCAGTGGTCCCATTGATTTGCCTTTCTCATCGGTCATCTC
TACGCAAATAGAAACGCTTTCTCTTGGAAGTTCAAAGCTTACATACCCTACGTATTCTGTTTTTGTCACA
TTGTTTTTCAAGTAGCTTGTGTGTTTTTCGATACCTTCACCTAATCTGTGGTACACATCACAATGACCAT
AAGGAAGCTCAGAGACACACATACCCACCATAAGAAAT
