[The description below was written by a language model from this plasmid's Addgene catalogue record.]
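Description:
Yellow Cameleon-Nano15/pBig is a shuttle plasmid for expressing the genetically encoded calcium indicator Yellow Cameleon-Nano15 in the social amoeba Dictyostelium. Although the catalogue lists the vector type as bacterial expression, the stated purpose and the backbone make clear that E. coli serves only for propagation. The backbone, a BamHI-deleted variant of pBIG, derives from pATANB43 and combines three modules according to the depositor's notes: a roughly 5.9 kb fragment of the native Dictyostelium extrachromosomal plasmid Ddp1, which allows autonomous replication in the amoeba; a roughly 2.2 kb cartridge in which an actin 6 promoter drives a G418-resistance gene for selection in Dictyostelium; and pBluescript II SK sequences that support high-copy maintenance in bacteria under ampicillin selection. The catalogue names gentamicin as the selectable marker, which presumably refers to this G418 (geneticin) resistance cartridge rather than a separate marker.

The payload is a synthetic insert of about 2 kb, cloned between BamHI and SacI sites that both remain intact. Cameleon-type sensors are single-chain FRET indicators in which a calcium-sensing module (calmodulin and a calmodulin-binding peptide) sits between a cyan donor and a yellow acceptor fluorescent protein, so that calcium binding changes the emission ratio. The Nano15 variant is described as ultrasensitive, with a Kd of 15 nM, making it suited to detecting small calcium changes near resting levels. The record does not state which promoter drives the indicator, and no feature table is available to confirm the element layout. The construct is intended for ratiometric imaging of calcium dynamics in living Dictyostelium cells.
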