Addgene plasmid #51962: Yellow Cameleon-Nano15/pBig
Purpose: Expression of Yellow Cameleon-Nano15, an ultrasensitive Ca2+ indicator with Kd = 15 nM, in Dictyostelium
Depositing lab: Takeharu Nagai. Depositing organization: The University of Osaka. Publication: Spontaneous network activity visualized by ultrasensitive Ca(2+) indicators, yellow Cameleon-Nano. Horikawa K, Yamada Y, Matsuda T, Kobayashi K, Hashimoto M, Matsu-ura T, Miyawaki A, Michikawa T, Mikoshiba K, Nagai T. Nat Methods. 2010 Sep;7(9):729-32. doi: 10.1038/nmeth.1488. Epub 2010 Aug 8. PubMed 20693999.
Backbone
  Vector backbone: pBig delta BamHI
  Vector type: Bacterial Expression
  Selectable markers: Gentamicin
Growth in bacteria
  Bacterial resistance: Ampicillin, 100 μg/mL
  Growth temperature: 30°C
  Growth strain: DH5alpha
  Copy number: High Copy
Gene/Insert
  Gene/Insert name: Yellow Cameleon-Nano15
  Species: Synthetic
  Insert size (bp): 2000
  Cloning method: Restriction Enzyme; 5′ cloning site BamHI (not destroyed); 3′ cloning site SacI (not destroyed)
  Sequencing primers: 5′ Neo-R; 3′ M13-F20
Terms and licenses: Academic/Nonprofit Terms; Industry Terms: Not Available to Industry
Depositor comments: The vector pBIG is derived from the published construct pATANB43 (Dynes and Firtel, 1989). pBIG contains a 5.9 kb fragment of the native Dictyostelium extrachromosomal plasmid Ddpl that confers autonomous replication in Dictyostelium, a 2.2 kb actm 6 promoter-G418-resistant gene cartridge, and vector sequences from pBluescript (11) SK (Stratagene). (reference: Cell, Vol 75, Issue 2, 1993, 361-371).
How to cite: Yellow Cameleon-Nano15/pBig was a gift from Takeharu Nagai (Addgene plasmid # 51962 ; http://n2t.net/addgene:51962 ; RRID:Addgene_51962)
